>Addgene plasmid #75976 | STK3 gRNA (BRDN0001145644) | addgene full sequence | sequence record 184940 | Addgene Assembled Sequence
CCCGGGTGCAAAGATGGATAAAGTTTTAAACAGAGAGGAATCTTTGCAGCTAATGGACCTTCTAGGTCTT
GAAAGGAGTGGGAATTGGCTCCGGTGCCCGTCAGTGGGCAGAGCGCACATCGCCCACAGTCCCCGAGAAG
TTGGGGGGAGGGGTCGGCAATTGATCCGGTGCCTAGAGAAGGTGGCGCGGGGTAAACTGGGAAAGTGATG
TCGTGTACTGGCTCCGCCTTTTTCCCGAGGGTGGGGGAGAACCGTATATAAGTGCAGTAGTCGCCGTGAA
CGTTCTTTTTCGCAACGGGTTTGCCGCCAGAACACAGGTAAGTGCCGTGTGTGGTTCCCGCGGGCCTGGC
CTCTTTACGGGTTATGGCCCTTGCGTGCCTTGAATTACTTCCACCTGGCTGCAGTACGTGATTCTTGATC
CCGAGCTTCGGGTTGGAAGTGGGTGGGAGAGTTCGAGGCCTTGCGCTTAAGGAGCCCCTTCGCCTCGTGC
TTGAGTTGAGGCCTGGCCTGGGCGCTGGGGCCGCCGCGTGCGAATCTGGTGGCACCTTCGCGCCTGTCTC
GCTGCTTTCGATAAGTCTCTAGCCATTTAAAATTTTTGATGACCTGCTGCGACGCTTTTTTTCTGGCAAG
ATAGTCTTGTAAATGCGGGCCAAGATCTGCACACTGGTATTTCGGTTTTTGGGGCCGCGGGCGGCGACGG
GGCCCGTGCGTCCCAGCGCACATGTTCGGCGAGGCGGGGCCTGCGAGCGCGGCCACCGAGAATCGGACGG
GGGTAGTCTCAAGCTGGCCGGCCTGCTCTGGTGCCTGGCCTCGCGCCGCCGTGTATCGCCCCGCCCTGGG
CGGCAAGGCTGGCCCGGTCGGCACCAGTTGCGTGAGCGGAAAGATGGCCGCTTCCCGGCCCTGCTGCAGG
GAGCTCAAAATGGAGGACGCGGCGCTCGGGAGAGCGGGCGGGTGAGTCACCCACACAAAGGAAAAGGGCC
TTTCCGTCCTCAGCCGTCGCTTCATGTGACTCCACGGAGTACCGGGCGCCGTCCAGGCACCTCGATTAGT
TCTCGAGCTTTTGGAGTACGTCGTCTTTAGGTTGGGGGGAGGGGTTTTATGCGATGGAGTTTCCCCACAC
TGAGTGGGTGGAGACTGAAGTTAGGCCAGCTTGGCACTTGATGTAATTCTCCTTGGAATTTGCCCTTTTT
GAGTTTGGATCTTGGTTCATTCTCAAGCCTCAGACAGTGGTTCAAAGTTTTTTTCTTCCATTTCAGGTGT
CGTGACGTACGGCCACCATGACCGAGTACAAGCCCACGGTGCGCCTCGCCACCCGCGACGACGTCCCCAG
GGCCGTACGCACCCTCGCCGCCGCGTTCGCCGACTACCCCGCCACGCGCCACACCGTCGATCCGGACCGC
CACATCGAGCGGGTCACCGAGCTGCAAGAACTCTTCCTCACGCGCGTCGGGCTCGACATCGGCAAGGTGT
GGGTCGCGGACGACGGCGCCGCCGTGGCGGTCTGGACCACGCCGGAGAGCGTCGAAGCGGGGGCGGTGTT
CGCCGAGATCGGCCCGCGCATGGCCGAGTTGAGCGGTTCCCGGCTGGCCGCGCAGCAACAGATGGAAGGC
CTCCTGGCGCCGCACCGGCCCAAGGAGCCCGCGTGGTTCCTGGCCACCGTCGGAGTCTCGCCCGACCACC
AGGGCAAGGGTCTGGGCAGCGCCGTCGTGCTCCCCGGAGTGGAGGCGGCCGAGCGCGCCGGGGTGCCCGC
CTTCCTGGAGACCTCCGCGCCCCGCAACCTCCCCTTCTACGAGCGGCTCGGCTTCACCGTCACCGCCGAC
GTCGAGGTGCCCGAAGGACCGCGCACCTGGTGCATGACCCGCAAGCCCGGTGCCTGAACGCGTTAAGTCG
ACAATCAACCTCTGGATTACAAAATTTGTGAAAGATTGACTGGTATTCTTAACTATGTTGCTCCTTTTAC
GCTATGTGGATACGCTGCTTTAATGCCTTTGTATCATGCTATTGCTTCCCGTATGGCTTTCATTTTCTCC
TCCTTGTATAAATCCTGGTTGCTGTCTCTTTATGAGGAGTTGTGGCCCGTTGTCAGGCAACGTGGCGTGG
TGTGCACTGTGTTTGCTGACGCAACCCCCACTGGTTGGGGCATTGCCACCACCTGTCAGCTCCTTTCCGG
GACTTTCGCTTTCCCCCTCCCTATTGCCACGGCGGAACTCATCGCCGCCTGCCTTGCCCGCTGCTGGACA
GGGGCTCGGCTGTTGGGCACTGACAATTCCGTGGTGTTGTCGGGGAAATCATCGTCCTTTCCTTGGCTGC
TCGCCTGTGTTGCCACCTGGATTCTGCGCGGGACGTCCTTCTGCTACGTCCCTTCGGCCCTCAATCCAGC
GGACCTTCCTTCCCGCGGCCTGCTGCCGGCTCTGCGGCCTCTTCCGCGTCTTCGCCTTCGCCCTCAGACG
AGTCGGATCTCCCTTTGGGCCGCCTCCCCGCGTCGACTTTAAGACCAATGACTTACAAGGCAGCTGTAGA
TCTTAGCCACTTTTTAAAAGAAAAGGGGGGACTGGAAGGGCTAATTCACTCCCAACGAAGACAAGATCTG
CTTTTTGCTTGTACTGGGTCTCTCTGGTTAGACCAGATCTGAGCCTGGGAGCTCTCTGGCTAACTAGGGA
ACCCACTGCTTAAGCCTCAATAAAGCTTGCCTTGAGTGCTTCAAGTAGTGTGTGCCCGTCTGTTGTGTGA
CTCTGGTAACTAGAGATCCCTCAGACCCTTTTAGTCAGTGTGGAAAATCTCTAGCAGTACGTATAGTAGT
TCATGTCATCTTATTATTCAGTATTTATAACTTGCAAAGAAATGAATATCAGAGAGTGAGAGGAACTTGT
TTATTGCAGCTTATAATGGTTACAAATAAAGCAATAGCATCACAAATTTCACAAATAAAGCATTTTTTTC
ACTGCATTCTAGTTGTGGTTTGTCCAAACTCATCAATGTATCTTATCATGTCTGGCTCTAGCTATCCCGC
CCCTAACTCCGCCCATCCCGCCCCTAACTCCGCCCAGTTCCGCCCATTCTCCGCCCCATGGCTGACTAAT
TTTTTTTATTTATGCAGAGGCCGAGGCCGCCTCGGCCTCTGAGCTATTCCAGAAGTAGTGAGGAGGCTTT
TTTGGAGGCCTAGGGACGTACCCAATTCGCCCTATAGTGAGTCGTATTACGCGCGCTCACTGGCCGTCGT
TTTACAACGTCGTGACTGGGAAAACCCTGGCGTTACCCAACTTAATCGCCTTGCAGCACATCCCCCTTTC
GCCAGCTGGCGTAATAGCGAAGAGGCCCGCACCGATCGCCCTTCCCAACAGTTGCGCAGCCTGAATGGCG
AATGGG
[124 nt withheld, positions 3367-3490]
C
[91 nt withheld, positions 3492-3582]
A
[49 nt withheld, positions 3584-3632]
CCTTTGACGTTGGAGTCCACGTTCTTT
[37 nt withheld, positions 3660-3696]
ACCCTATCTCGGTCTATTCTTTTGATTTATAAGGGATTTTGCCGATTTCGGCCTATTGGTTAAAAAATGA
GCTGATTTAACAAAAATTTAACGCGAATTTTAACAAAATATTAACGCTTACAATTTAGGTGGCACTTTTC
GGGGAAATGTGCGCGGAACCCCTATTTGTTTATTTTTCTAAATACATTCAAATATGTATCCGCTCATGAG
ACAATAACCCTGATAAATGCTTCAATAATATTGAAAAAGGAAGAGTATGAGTATTCAACATTTCCGTGTC
GCCCTTATTCCCTTTTTTGCGGCATTTTGCCTTCCTGTTTTTGCTCACCCAGAAACGCTGGTGAAAGTAA
AAGATGCTGAAGATCAGTTGGGTGCACGAGTGGGTTACATCGAACTGGATCTCAACAGCGGTAAGATCCT
TGAGAGTTTTCGCCCCGAAGAACGTTTTCCAATGATGAGCACTTTTAAAGTTCTGCTATGTGGCGCGGTA
TTATCCCGTATTGACGCCGGGCAAGAGCAACTCGGTCGCCGCATACACTATTCTCAGAATGACTTGGTTG
AGTACTCACCAGTCACAGAAAAGCATCTTACGGATGGCATGACAGTAAGAGAATTATGCAGTGCTGCCAT
AACCATGAGTGATAACACTGCGGCCAACTTACTTCTGACAACGATCGGAGGACCGAAGGAGCTAACCGCT
TTTTTGCACAACATGGGGGATCATGTAACTCGCCTTGATCGTTGGGAACCGGAGCTGAATGAAGCCATAC
CAAACGACGAGCGTGACACCACGATGCCTGTAGCAATGGCAACAACGTTGCGCAAACTATTAACTGGCGA
ACTACTTACTCTAGCTTCCCGGCAACAATTAATAGACTGGATGGAGGCGGATAAAGTTGCAGGACCACTT
CTGCGCTCGGCCCTTCCGGCTGGCTGGTTTATTGCTGATAAATCTGGAGCCGGTGAGCGTGGGTCTCGCG
GTATCATTGCAGCACTGGGGCCAGATGGTAAGCCCTCCCGTATCGTAGTTATCTACACGACGGGGAGTCA
GGCAACTATGGATGAACGAAATAGACAGATCGCTGAGATAGGTGCCTCACTGATTAAGCATTGGTAACTG
TCAGACCAAGTTTACTCATATATACTTTAGATTGATTTAAAACTTCATTTTTAATTTAAAAGGATCTAGG
TGAAGATCCTTTTTGATAATCTCATGACCAAAATCCCTTAACGTGAGTTTTCGTTCCACTGAGCGTCAGA
CCCCGTAGAAAAGATCAAAGGATCTTCTTGAGATCCTTTTTTTCTGCGCGTAATCTGCTGCTTGCAAACA
AAAAAACCACCGCTACCAGCGGTGGTTTGTTTGCCGGATCAAGAGCTACCAACTCTTTTTCCGAAGGTAA
CTGGCTTCAGCAGAGCGCAGATACCAAATACTGTTCTTCTAGTGTAGCCGTAGTTAGGCCACCACTTCAA
GAACTCTGTAGCACCGCCTACATACCTCGCTCTGCTAATCCTGTTACCAGTGGCTGCTGCCAGTGGCGAT
AAGTCGTGTCTTACCGGGTTGGACTCAAGACGATAGTTACCGGATAAGGCGCAGCGGTCGGGCTGAACGG
GGGGTTCGTGCACACAGCCCAGCTTGGAGCGAACGACCTACACCGAACTGAGATACCTACAGCGTGAGCT
ATGAGAAAGCGCCACGCTTCCCGAAGGGAGAAAGGCGGACAGGTATCCGGTAAGCGGCAGGGTCGGAACA
GGAGAGCGCACGAGGGAGCTTCCAGGGGGAAACGCCTGGTATCTTTATAGTCCTGTCGGGTTTCGCCACC
TCTGACTTGAGCGTCGATTTTTGTGATGCTCGTCAGGGGGGCGGAGCCTATGGAAAAACGCCAGCAACGC
GGCCTTTTTACGGTTCCTGGCCTTTTGCTGGCCTTTTGCTCACATGTTCTTTCCTGCGTTATCCCCTGAT
TCTGTGGATAACCGTATTACCGCCTTTGAGTGAGCTGATACCGCTCGCCGCAGCCGAACGACCGAGCGCA
GCGAGTCAGTGAGCGAGGAAGCGGAAGAGCGCCCAATACGCAAACCGCCTCTCCCCGCGCGTTGGCCGAT
TCATTAATGCAGCTGGCACGACAGGTTTCCCGACTGGAAAGCGGGCAGTGAGCGCAACGCAATTAATGTG
AGTTAGCTCACTCATTAGGCACCCCAGGCTTTACACTTTATGCTTCCGGCTCGTATGTTGTGTGGAATTG
TGAGCGGATAACAATTTCACACAGGAAACAGCTATGACCATGATTACGCCAAGCGCGCAATTAACCCTCA
CTAAAGGGAACAAAAGCTGGAGCTGCAAGCTTAATGTAGTCTTATGCAATACTCTTGTAGTCTTGCAACA
TGGTAACGATGAGTTAGCAACATGCCTTACAAGGAGAGAAAAAGCACCGTGCATGCCGATTGGTGGAAGT
AAGGTGGTACGATCGTGCCTTATTAGGAAGGCAACAGACGGGTCTGACATGGATTGGACGAACCACTGAA
TTGCCGCATTGCAGAGATATTGTATTTAAGTGCCTAGCTCGATACATAAACGGGTCTCTCTGGTTAGACC
AGATCTGAGCCTGGGAGCTCTCTGGCTAACTAGGGAACCCACTGCTTAAGCCTCAATAAAGCTTGCCTTG
AGTGCTTCAAGTAGTGTGTGCCCGTCTGTTGTGTGACTCTGGTAACTAGAGATCCCTCAGACCCTTTTAG
TCAGTGTGGAAAATCTCTAGCAGTGGCGCCCGAACAGGGACTTGAAAGCGAAAGGGAAACCAGAGGAGCT
CTCTCGACGCAGGACTCGGCTTGCTGAAGCGCGCACGGCAAGAGGCGAGGGGCGGCGACTGGTGAGTACG
CCAAAAATTTTGACTAGCGGAGGCTAGAAGGAGAGAGATGGGTGCGAGAGCGTCAGTATTAAGCGGGGGA
GAATTAGATCGCGATGGGAAAAAATTCGGTTAAGGCCAGGGGGAAAGAAAAAATATAAATTAAAACATAT
AGTATGGGCAAGCAGGGAGCTAGAACGATTCGCAGTTAATCCTGGCCTGTTAGAAACATCAGAAGGCTGT
AGACAAATACTGGGACAGCTACAACCATCCCTTCAGACAGGATCAGAAGAACTTAGATCATTATATAATA
CAGTAGCAACCCTCTATTGTGTGCATCAAAGGATAGAGATAAAAGACACCAAGGAAGCTTTAGACAAGAT
AGAGGAAGAGCAAAACAAAAGTAAGACCACCGCACAGCAAGCGGCCGCTGATCTTCAGACCTGGAGGAGG
AGATATGAGGGACAATTGGAGAAGTGAATTATATAAATATAAAGTAGTAAAAATTGAACCATTAGGAGTA
GCACCCACCAAGGCAAAGAGAAGAGTGGTGCAGAGAGAAAAAAGAGCAGTGGGAATAGGAGCTTTGTTCC
TTGGGTTCTTGGGAGCAGCAGGAAGCACTATGGGCGCAGCGTCAATGACGCTGACGGTACAGGCCAGACA
ATTATTGTCTGGTATAGTGCAGCAGCAGAACAATTTGCTGAGGGCTATTGAGGCGCAACAGCATCTGTTG
CAACTCACAGTCTGGGGCATCAAGCAGCTCCAGGCAAGAATCCTGGCTGTGGAAAGATACCTAAAGGATC
AACAGCTCCTGGGGATTTGGGGTTGCTCTGGAAAACTCATTTGCACCACTGCTGTGCCTTGGAATGCTAG
TTGGAGTAATAAATCTCTGGAACAGATTTGGAATCACACGACCTGGATGGAGTGGGACAGAGAAATTAAC
AATTACACAAGCTTAATACACTCCTTAATTGAAGAATCGCAAAACCAGCAAGAAAAGAATGAACAAGAAT
TATTGGAATTAGATAAATGGGCAAGTTTGTGGAATTGGTTTAACATAACAAATTGGCTGTGGTATATAAA
ATTATTCATAATGATAGTAGGAGGCTTGGTAGGTTTAAGAATAGTTTTTGCTGTACTTTCTATAGTGAAT
AGAGTTAGGCAGGGATATTCACCATTATCGTTTCAGACCCACCTCCCAACCCCGAGGGGACCCAGAGAGG
GCCTATTTCCCATGATTCCTTCATATTTGCATATACGATACAAGGCTGTTAGAGAGATAATTAGAATTAA
TTTGACTGTAAACACAAAGATATTAGTACAAAATACGTGACGTAGAAAGTAATAATTTCTTGGGTAGTTT
GCAGTTTTAAAATTATGTTTTAAAATGGACTATCATATGCTTACCGTAACTTGAAAGTATTTCGATTTCT
TGGCTTTATATATCTTGTGGAAAGGACGAAACACCGGGATGTATATCAGCATAAGGGTTTTAGAGCTAGA
AATAGCAAGTTAAAATAAGGCTAGTCCGTTATCAACTTGAAAAAGTGGCACCGAGTCGGTGCTTTTTTAA
GCTTGGCGTAACTAGATCTTGAGACAAATGGCAGTATTCATCCACAATTTTAAAAGAAAAGGGGGGATTG
GGGGGTACAGTGCAGGGGAAAGAATAGTAGACATAATAGCAACAGACATACAAACTAAAGAATTACAAAA
ACAAATTACAAAAATTCAAAATTTTCGGGTTTATTACAGGGACAGCAGAGATCCACTTTGGCGCCGGCTC
GAGGGGG
Features (pLannotate 1.2.2; 29 found; start..end, strand, type, name):
     14..80      +  CDS            small t antigen (fragment): SV40 (simian virus 40) small t antigen
    106..317     +  promoter       EF-1α core promoter: core promoter for human elongation factor EF-1α
    318..1256    +  intron         EF-1α intron A: intron upstream of the start codon of human EF-1α
   1278..1877    +  CDS            PuroR (fragment): puromycin N-acetyltransferase; pac from Streptomyces; confers resistance to puromycin
   1893..2481    +  misc_feature   WPRE: woodchuck hepatitis virus posttranscriptional regulatory element
   2532..2551    +  misc_feature   cPPT/CTS (fragment): central polypurine tract and central termination sequence of HIV-1
   2553..2786    +  LTR            3' LTR (ΔU3): self-inactivating 3' long terminal repeat (LTR) from HIV-1
   2864..2985    +  polyA_signal   SV40 poly(A) signal: SV40 polyadenylation signal
   3025..3160    +  rep_origin     SV40 ori: SV40 origin of replication
   3181..3199    -  promoter       T7 promoter: promoter for bacteriophage T7 RNA polymerase
   3207..3362    +  CDS            lacZα (fragment): LacZα fragment of β-galactosidase; lacZ fragment
   3367..3795    +  rep_origin     f1 ori (sequence partly withheld): f1 bacteriophage origin of replication; arrow indicates direction of (+) strand synthesis
   3848..3952    +  promoter       AmpR promoter: bla
   3953..4813    +  CDS            AmpR: β-lactamase; bla; confers resistance to ampicillin, carbenicillin, and related antibiotics
   4984..5572    +  rep_origin     ori: high-copy-number ColE1/pMB1/pBR322/pUC origin of replication
   5755..5847    +  CDS            lacI (fragment): lac repressor; lacI; The lac repressor binds to the lac operator to inhibit transcription in E. coli. This inhibition can be relieved by adding lactose or isopropyl-β-D-thiogalactopyranoside (IPTG).
   5860..5881    +  protein_bind   CAP binding site: CAP binding activates transcription in the presence of cAMP. E. coli catabolite activator protein
   5896..5926    +  promoter       lac promoter: promoter for the E. coli lac operon
   5934..5950    +  protein_bind   lac operator: The lac repressor binds to the lac operator to inhibit transcription in E. coli. This inhibition can be relieved by adding lactose or isopropyl-β-D-thiogalactopyranoside (IPTG). lac repressor encoded by lacI
   5995..6013    +  promoter       T3 promoter: promoter for bacteriophage T3 RNA polymerase
   6041..6267    +  promoter       RSV promoter: Rous sarcoma virus enhancer/promoter
   6268..6448    +  LTR            5' LTR (truncated): truncated 5' long terminal repeat (LTR) from HIV-1
   6495..6620    +  misc_feature   HIV-1 Ψ: packaging signal of human immunodeficiency virus type 1
   6604..6967    +  CDS            HIV-1 gag (fragment): gag protein from human immunodeficiency virus 1; gag
   7113..7346    +  misc_feature   RRE: The Rev response element (RRE) of HIV-1 allows for Rev-dependent mRNA export from the nucleus to the cytoplasm.
   7723..7749    +  CDS            Rev (fragment): human immunodeficiency virus 1 (HIV-1) Rev protein; rev; enhances nuclear export of unspliced and incompletely spliced viral mRNAs
   7753..7993    +  promoter       U6 promoter: RNA polymerase III promoter for human U6 snRNA
   8023..8098    +  misc_RNA       gRNA scaffold: guide RNA scaffold for the Streptococcus pyogenes CRISPR/Cas9 system
   8154..8271    +  misc_feature   cPPT/CTS: central polypurine tract and central termination sequence of HIV-1
