[The description below was written by a language model from this plasmid's Addgene catalogue record and pLannotate feature annotations shown in this document.]
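Description:
STK3 gRNA (BRDN0001145644) is a third-generation lentiviral CRISPR guide plasmid built on the lentiGuide-Puro backbone, carrying a single guide RNA directed against human STK3 (also known as MST2 or KRS1), a serine/threonine kinase gene. The guide was designed against two STK3 reference transcripts and belongs to a human kinome gRNA collection. In bacteria the 8.3 kb plasmid is maintained at high copy through a ColE1/pUC-type origin and selected with ampicillin via the β-lactamase gene. An f1 origin, an SV40 origin and poly(A) signal, and residual lac, T7 and T3 elements are backbone remnants.

The viral portion is framed by an RSV promoter fused to a truncated HIV-1 5' LTR, which drives Tat-independent transcription of the genomic RNA in packaging cells, and a self-inactivating ΔU3 3' LTR. Between them lie the Ψ packaging signal with a partial gag sequence, the Rev response element for nuclear export of the unspliced genome, and a cPPT/CTS that aids nuclear import of the viral genome. The payload consists of two cassettes. A human U6 RNA polymerase III promoter transcribes the STK3 spacer joined to the Streptococcus pyogenes Cas9 guide scaffold. An EF-1α core promoter with its intron A drives puromycin N-acetyltransferase, followed by a WPRE to enhance expression, allowing puromycin selection of transduced mammalian cells.

The plasmid does not encode Cas9, so it is meant to be used with a separate Cas9 vector such as lentiCas9-Blast or in cells that already express Cas9. Its typical use is targeted disruption of STK3 in human cells.
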