Addgene plasmid #75976: STK3 gRNA (BRDN0001145644)
Purpose: 3rd generation lentiviral gRNA plasmid targeting human STK3
Depositing lab: John Doench & David Root. Depositing organization: Broad Institute. Publication: Optimized sgRNA design to maximize activity and minimize off-target effects of CRISPR-Cas9. Doench JG, Fusi N, Sullender M, Hegde M, Vaimberg EW, Donovan KF, Smith I, Tothova Z, Wilen C, Orchard R, Virgin HW, Listgarten J, Root DE. Nat Biotechnol. 2016 Jan 18. doi: 10.1038/nbt.3437. PubMed 26780180.
Backbone
  Vector backbone: lentiGuide-Puro
  Backbone manufacturer: Zhang Lab (Addgene plasmid # 52963)
  Vector type: Mammalian Expression, Lentiviral, CRISPR
  Selectable markers: Puromycin
Growth in bacteria
  Bacterial resistance: Ampicillin, 100 μg/mL
  Growth temperature: 37°C
  Growth strain: DH5alpha
  Copy number: High Copy
Gene/Insert
  Gene/Insert name: STK3 (alt names: STK3; NM_001256312.1)
  gRNA/shRNA sequence: GGATGTATATCAGCATAAGG
  Species: H. sapiens (human)
  Entrez Gene: STK3 (a.k.a. KRS1, MST2)
  Promoter: hU6
  Cloning method: Unknown
  Sequencing primers: 5′ U6-F; 3′ pS2-R
Terms and licenses: Academic/Nonprofit Terms; Industry Terms: Not Available to Industry
Depositor comments: The gRNA was designed to target the following Genbank reference sequence(s): NM_001256312.1,NM_006281.3. Note that this plasmid does NOT contain Cas9. It should be used in conjunction with lentiCas9-Blast (Addgene #52962) or otherwise with cell lines already expressing Cas9. Browse the full kinome gRNA library at http://www.addgene.org/pooled-library/broadgpp-human-kinome/ or visit http://www.broadinstitute.org/rnai/public/ for detailed protocols and information.
How to cite: STK3 gRNA (BRDN0001145644) was a gift from John Doench & David Root (Addgene plasmid # 75976 ; http://n2t.net/addgene:75976 ; RRID:Addgene_75976)
