>Addgene plasmid #75976 | STK3 gRNA (BRDN0001145644) | depositor partial sequence | sequence record 143436 | Target Sequence
GGATGTATATCAGCATAAGG
