>Addgene plasmid #75976 | STK3 gRNA (BRDN0001145644) | addgene partial sequence | sequence record 184939 | hU6-F
ACGTGACGTAGAAAGTAATAATTTCTTGGGTAGTTTGCAGTTTTAAAATTATGTTTTAAAATGGACTATC
ATATGCTTACCGTAACTTGAAAGTATTTCGATTTCTTGGCTTTATATATCTTGTGGAAAGGACGAAACAC
CGGGATGTATATCAGCATAAGGGTTTTAGAGCTAGAAATAGCAAGTTAAAATAAGGCTAGTCCGTTATCA
ACTTGAAAAAGTGGCACCGAGTCGGTGCTTTTTTAAGCTTGGCGTAACTAGATCTTGAGACAAATGGCAG
TATTCATCCACAATTTTAAAAGAAAAGGGGGGATTGGGGGGTACAGTGCAGGGGAAAGAATAGTAGACAT
AATAGCAACAGACATACAAACTAAAGAATTACAAAAACAAATTACAAAAATTCAAAATTTTCGGGTTTAT
TACAGGGACAGCAGAGATCCACTTTGGCGCCGGCTCGAGGGGGCCCGGGTGCAAAGATGGATAAAGTTTT
AAACAGAGAGGAATCTTTGCAGCTAATGGACCTTCTAGGTCTTGAAAGGAGTGGGAATTGGCTCCGGTGC
CCGTCAGTGG
